Addgene plasmid #121296: pUC57-Kan_FR13_00028961
Purpose: Level 0 Golden-Gate compatible vector
Depositing lab: Sophien Kamoun. Depositing organization: Sainsbury Laboratory, Norwich. Publication: A Clone Resource of Magnaporthe oryzae Effectors That Share Sequence and Structural Similarities Across Host-Specific Lineages. Petit-Houdenot Y, Langner T, Harant A, Win J, Kamoun S. Mol Plant Microbe Interact. 2020 Aug;33(8):1032-1035. doi: 10.1094/MPMI-03-20-0052-A. Epub 2020 Jun 22. PubMed 32460610.
Backbone
  Vector backbone: pUC57-Kan
  Backbone size w/o insert (bp): 2626
  Vector type: Golden Gate
  Selectable markers: lacZ
Growth in bacteria
  Bacterial resistance: Kanamycin, 50 μg/mL
  Growth temperature: 37°C
  Growth strain: DH5alpha
  Copy number: High Copy
Gene/Insert
  Gene/Insert name: FR13_00028961
  Mutation: Magnaporthe oryzae
  Cloning method: Restriction Enzyme; 5′ cloning site EcoRV (unknown if destroyed); 3′ cloning site EcoRV (unknown if destroyed)
  Sequencing primers: 5′ M13Fw; 3′ M13Rv
Terms and licenses: Academic/Nonprofit Terms; Industry Terms: Not Available to Industry
How to cite: pUC57-Kan_FR13_00028961 was a gift from Sophien Kamoun (Addgene plasmid # 121296 ; http://n2t.net/addgene:121296 ; RRID:Addgene_121296)
