[The description below was written by a language model from this plasmid's Addgene catalogue record and pLannotate feature annotations shown in this document.]
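Description:
pUC57-Kan_FR13_00028961 is a small, high-copy E. coli cloning plasmid that serves as a Level 0 module for Golden Gate assembly. It is built on the pUC57-Kan backbone (2,626 bp without insert; the sequenced record totals 2,920 nt) and is maintained by a ColE1/pUC-type origin of replication. Selection is by kanamycin, conferred by an aph(3')-Ia aminoglycoside phosphotransferase gene that the annotation places downstream of the bla (AmpR) promoter. Short remnants of bom, rop and lacI are also annotated. These appear to be backbone leftovers rather than functional elements.

The insert is FR13_00028961, a sequence from the rice blast fungus Magnaporthe oryzae. According to the associated publication title, it belongs to a clone resource of M. oryzae effectors that share sequence and structural similarity across host-specific lineages. It was placed at the EcoRV site in the lacZα region and can be sequenced with the flanking M13 forward and reverse primers. The feature table does not annotate the insert itself, but there is an unannotated gap between the lacZα fragment and the lac operator/lac promoter/CAP site, which is consistent with the insert interrupting lacZα; lacZ is listed as the screening marker.

No eukaryotic promoter, tag or terminator is recorded, as expected for a Level 0 part. Such modules are meant to be released by Type IIS restriction enzymes and combined with other standard parts into higher-level expression constructs. The record does not state which Type IIS enzyme or overhangs flank the insert, nor whether the cloned sequence includes the native signal peptide.
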