Features (pLannotate 1.2.2; 10 found; start..end, strand, type, name):
    137..236     +  misc_feature   bom (fragment): basis of mobility region from pBR322
    242..399     -  CDS            lacZα (fragment): LacZα fragment of β-galactosidase; lacZ fragment
    768..784     -  protein_bind   lac operator: The lac repressor binds to the lac operator to inhibit transcription in E. coli. This inhibition can be relieved by adding lactose or isopropyl-β-D-thiogalactopyranoside (IPTG). lac repressor encoded by lacI
    792..822     -  promoter       lac promoter: promoter for the E. coli lac operon
    837..858     -  protein_bind   CAP binding site: CAP binding activates transcription in the presence of cAMP. E. coli catabolite activator protein
    871..963     -  CDS            lacI (fragment): lac repressor; lacI; The lac repressor binds to the lac operator to inhibit transcription in E. coli. This inhibition can be relieved by adding lactose or isopropyl-β-D-thiogalactopyranoside (IPTG).
   1146..1734    -  rep_origin     ori: high-copy-number ColE1/pMB1/pBR322/pUC origin of replication
   1905..2720    -  CDS            KanR: aminoglycoside phosphotransferase; aph(3')-Ia; confers resistance to kanamycin in bacteria or G418 (Geneticin®) in eukaryotes
   2721..2825    -  promoter       AmpR promoter: bla
   2920..35      +  CDS            rop (fragment) (across the origin): Rop protein, which maintains plasmids at low copy number; rop
>Addgene plasmid #121296 | pUC57-Kan_FR13_00028961 | addgene full sequence | sequence record 239359 | Addgene NGS Result
TCGCGCGTTTCGGTGATGACGGTGAAAACCTCTGACACATGCAGCTCCCGGAGACGGTCACAGCTTGTCT
GTAAGCGGATGCCGGGAGCAGACAAGCCCGTCAGGGCGCGTCAGCGGGTGTTGGCGGGTGTCGGGGCTGG
CTTAACTATGCGGCATCAGAGCAGATTGTACTGAGAGTGCACCATATGCGGTGTGAAATACCGCACAGAT
GCGTAAGGAGAAAATACCGCATCAGGCGCCATTCGCCATTCAGGCTGCGCAACTGTTGGGAAGGGCGATC
GGTGCGGGCCTCTTCGCTATTACGCCAGCTGGCGAAAGGGGGATGTGCTGCAAGGCGATTAAGTTGGGTA
ACGCCAGGGTTTTCCCAGTCACGACGTTGTAAAACGACGGCCAGTGAATTGACGCGTATTGGGATGGAAC
TTGGTCTCTAATGCAACCACCACCAGTTAGACCAGATGCTCCAATTCAACCAGAATTGGGTGGTAGATGT
TGTGCTAAAGAAGGTGTTGCTGATCCAACTTTGACTTGTCAAAAAATGGGTTTGAACTCTTTTTGTTGTA
CTGGTAGAAGATCTTTTATTTCTAGAGGTTGTGATGGTGGTACTGGTAATGAAGCTGTTGGTAGACATGT
TCAAGGTTTTCCACCACAAAATGGTGCTTGTGGTTTTACTGCTTTTATTGGTTGTGCTTGAGCTTAGAGA
CCAAGTTCCATCCCAATGGCGCGCCGAGCTTGGCTCGAGCATGGTCATAGCTGTTTCCTGTGTGAAATTG
TTATCCGCTCACAATTCCACACAACATACGAGCCGGAAGCATAAAGTGTAAAGCCTGGGGTGCCTAATGA
GTGAGCTAACTCACATTAATTGCGTTGCGCTCACTGCCCGCTTTCCAGTCGGGAAACCTGTCGTGCCAGC
TGCATTAATGAATCGGCCAACGCGCGGGGAGAGGCGGTTTGCGTATTGGGCGCTCTTCCGCTTCCTCGCT
CACTGACTCGCTGCGCTCGGTCGTTCGGCTGCGGCGAGCGGTATCAGCTCACTCAAAGGCGGTAATACGG
TTATCCACAGAATCAGGGGATAACGCAGGAAAGAACATGTGAGCAAAAGGCCAGCAAAAGGCCAGGAACC
GTAAAAAGGCCGCGTTGCTGGCGTTTTTCCATAGGCTCCGCCCCCCTGACGAGCATCACAAAAATCGACG
CTCAAGTCAGAGGTGGCGAAACCCGACAGGACTATAAAGATACCAGGCGTTTCCCCCTGGAAGCTCCCTC
GTGCGCTCTCCTGTTCCGACCCTGCCGCTTACCGGATACCTGTCCGCCTTTCTCCCTTCGGGAAGCGTGG
CGCTTTCTCATAGCTCACGCTGTAGGTATCTCAGTTCGGTGTAGGTCGTTCGCTCCAAGCTGGGCTGTGT
GCACGAACCCCCCGTTCAGCCCGACCGCTGCGCCTTATCCGGTAACTATCGTCTTGAGTCCAACCCGGTA
AGACACGACTTATCGCCACTGGCAGCAGCCACTGGTAACAGGATTAGCAGAGCGAGGTATGTAGGCGGTG
CTACAGAGTTCTTGAAGTGGTGGCCTAACTACGGCTACACTAGAAGAACAGTATTTGGTATCTGCGCTCT
GCTGAAGCCAGTTACCTTCGGAAAAAGAGTTGGTAGCTCTTGATCCGGCAAACAAACCACCGCTGGTAGC
GGTGGTTTTTTTGTTTGCAAGCAGCAGATTACGCGCAGAAAAAAAGGATCTCAAGAAGATCCTTTGATCT
TTTCTACGGGGTCTGACGCTCAGTGGAACGAAAACTCACGTTAAGGGATTTTGGTCATGAGATTATCAAA
AAGGATCTTCACCTAGATCCTTTTAAATTAAAAATGAAGTTTTAAATCAATCTAAAGTATATATGAGTAA
ACTTGGTCTGACAGTTAGAAAAACTCATCGAGCATCAAATGAAACTGCAATTTATTCATATCAGGATTAT
CAATACCATATTTTTGAAAAAGCCGTTTCTGTAATGAAGGAGAAAACTCACCGAGGCAGTTCCATAGGAT
GGCAAGATCCTGGTATCGGTCTGCGATTCCGACTCGTCCAACATCAATACAACCTATTAATTTCCCCTCG
TCAAAAATAAGGTTATCAAGTGAGAAATCACCATGAGTGACGACTGAATCCGGTGAGAATGGCAAAAGTT
TATGCATTTCTTTCCAGACTTGTTCAACAGGCCAGCCATTACGCTCGTCATCAAAATCACTCGCATCAAC
CAAACCGTTATTCATTCGTGATTGCGCCTGAGCGAGACGAAATACGCGATCGCTGTTAAAAGGACAATTA
CAAACAGGAATCGAATGCAACCGGCGCAGGAACACTGCCAGCGCATCAACAATATTTTCACCTGAATCAG
GATATTCTTCTAATACCTGGAATGCTGTTTTCCCAGGGATCGCAGTGGTGAGTAACCATGCATCATCAGG
AGTACGGATAAAATGCTTGATGGTCGGAAGAGGCATAAATTCCGTCAGCCAGTTTAGTCTGACCATCTCA
TCTGTAACATCATTGGCAACGCTACCTTTGCCATGTTTCAGAAACAACTCTGGCGCATCGGGCTTCCCAT
ACAATCGATAGATTGTCGCACCTGATTGCCCGACATTATCGCGAGCCCATTTATACCCATATAAATCAGC
ATCCATGTTGGAATTTAATCGCGGCCTAGAGCAAGACGTTTCCCGTTGAATATGGCTCATACTCTTCCTT
TTTCAATATTATTGAAGCATTTATCAGGGTTATTGTCTCATGAGCGGATACATATTTGAATGTATTTAGA
AAAATAAACAAATAGGGGTTCCGCGCACATTTCCCCGAAAAGTGCCACCTGACGTCTAAGAAACCATTAT
TATCATGACATTAACCTATAAAAATAGGCGTATCACGAGGCCCTTTCGTC
