>Addgene plasmid #121296 | pUC57-Kan_FR13_00028961 | depositor partial sequence | sequence record 230844 | FR13_00028961
TTGGTCTCTAATGCAACCACCACCAGTTAGACCAGATGCTCCAATTCAACCAGAATTGGGTGGTAGATGT
TGTGCTAAAGAAGGTGTTGCTGATCCAACTTTGACTTGTCAAAAAATGGGTTTGAACTCTTTTTGTTGTA
CTGGTAGAAGATCTTTTATTTCTAGAGGTTGTGATGGTGGTACTGGTAATGAAGCTGTTGGTAGACATGT
TCAAGGTTTTCCACCACAAAATGGTGCTTGTGGTTTTACTGCTTTTATTGGTTGTGCTTGAGCTTAGAGA
CCAA
