>Addgene plasmid #121296 | pUC57-Kan_FR13_00028961 | depositor partial sequence | sequence record 230845 | empty_vector
TCGCGCGTTTCGGTGATGACGGTGAAAACCTCTGACACATGCAGCTCCCGGAGACGGTCACAGCTTGTCT
GTAAGCGGATGCCGGGAGCAGACAAGCCCGTCAGGGCGCGTCAGCGGGTGTTGGCGGGTGTCGGGGCTGG
CTTAACTATGCGGCATCAGAGCAGATTGTACTGAGAGTGCACCATATGCGGTGTGAAATACCGCACAGAT
GCGTAAGGAGAAAATACCGCATCAGGCGCCATTCGCCATTCAGGCTGCGCAACTGTTGGGAAGGGCGATC
GGTGCGGGCCTCTTCGCTATTACGCCAGCTGGCGAAAGGGGGATGTGCTGCAAGGCGATTAAGTTGGGTA
ACGCCAGGGTTTTCCCAGTCACGACGTTGTAAAACGACGGCCAGTGAATTGACGCGTATTGGGATATCCC
AATGGCGCGCCGAGCTTGGCTCGAGCATGGTCATAGCTGTTTCCTGTGTGAAATTGTTATCCGCTCACAA
TTCCACACAACATACGAGCCGGAAGCATAAAGTGTAAAGCCTGGGGTGCCTAATGAGTGAGCTAACTCAC
ATTAATTGCGTTGCGCTCACTGCCCGCTTTCCAGTCGGGAAACCTGTCGTGCCAGCTGCATTAATGAATC
GGCCAACGCGCGGGGAGAGGCGGTTTGCGTATTGGGCGCTCTTCCGCTTCCTCGCTCACTGACTCGCTGC
GCTCGGTCGTTCGGCTGCGGCGAGCGGTATCAGCTCACTCAAAGGCGGTAATACGGTTATCCACAGAATC
AGGGGATAACGCAGGAAAGAACATGTGAGCAAAAGGCCAGCAAAAGGCCAGGAACCGTAAAAAGGCCGCG
TTGCTGGCGTTTTTCCATAGGCTCCGCCCCCCTGACGAGCATCACAAAAATCGACGCTCAAGTCAGAGGT
GGCGAAACCCGACAGGACTATAAAGATACCAGGCGTTTCCCCCTGGAAGCTCCCTCGTGCGCTCTCCTGT
TCCGACCCTGCCGCTTACCGGATACCTGTCCGCCTTTCTCCCTTCGGGAAGCGTGGCGCTTTCTCATAGC
TCACGCTGTAGGTATCTCAGTTCGGTGTAGGTCGTTCGCTCCAAGCTGGGCTGTGTGCACGAACCCCCCG
TTCAGCCCGACCGCTGCGCCTTATCCGGTAACTATCGTCTTGAGTCCAACCCGGTAAGACACGACTTATC
GCCACTGGCAGCAGCCACTGGTAACAGGATTAGCAGAGCGAGGTATGTAGGCGGTGCTACAGAGTTCTTG
AAGTGGTGGCCTAACTACGGCTACACTAGAAGAACAGTATTTGGTATCTGCGCTCTGCTGAAGCCAGTTA
CCTTCGGAAAAAGAGTTGGTAGCTCTTGATCCGGCAAACAAACCACCGCTGGTAGCGGTGGTTTTTTTGT
TTGCAAGCAGCAGATTACGCGCAGAAAAAAAGGATCTCAAGAAGATCCTTTGATCTTTTCTACGGGGTCT
GACGCTCAGTGGAACGAAAACTCACGTTAAGGGATTTTGGTCATGAGATTATCAAAAAGGATCTTCACCT
AGATCCTTTTAAATTAAAAATGAAGTTTTAAATCAATCTAAAGTATATATGAGTAAACTTGGTCTGACAG
TTAGAAAAACTCATCGAGCATCAAATGAAACTGCAATTTATTCATATCAGGATTATCAATACCATATTTT
TGAAAAAGCCGTTTCTGTAATGAAGGAGAAAACTCACCGAGGCAGTTCCATAGGATGGCAAGATCCTGGT
ATCGGTCTGCGATTCCGACTCGTCCAACATCAATACAACCTATTAATTTCCCCTCGTCAAAAATAAGGTT
ATCAAGTGAGAAATCACCATGAGTGACGACTGAATCCGGTGAGAATGGCAAAAGTTTATGCATTTCTTTC
CAGACTTGTTCAACAGGCCAGCCATTACGCTCGTCATCAAAATCACTCGCATCAACCAAACCGTTATTCA
TTCGTGATTGCGCCTGAGCGAGACGAAATACGCGATCGCTGTTAAAAGGACAATTACAAACAGGAATCGA
ATGCAACCGGCGCAGGAACACTGCCAGCGCATCAACAATATTTTCACCTGAATCAGGATATTCTTCTAAT
ACCTGGAATGCTGTTTTCCCAGGGATCGCAGTGGTGAGTAACCATGCATCATCAGGAGTACGGATAAAAT
GCTTGATGGTCGGAAGAGGCATAAATTCCGTCAGCCAGTTTAGTCTGACCATCTCATCTGTAACATCATT
GGCAACGCTACCTTTGCCATGTTTCAGAAACAACTCTGGCGCATCGGGCTTCCCATACAATCGATAGATT
GTCGCACCTGATTGCCCGACATTATCGCGAGCCCATTTATACCCATATAAATCAGCATCCATGTTGGAAT
TTAATCGCGGCCTAGAGCAAGACGTTTCCCGTTGAATATGGCTCATACTCTTCCTTTTTCAATATTATTG
AAGCATTTATCAGGGTTATTGTCTCATGAGCGGATACATATTTGAATGTATTTAGAAAAATAAACAAATA
GGGGTTCCGCGCACATTTCCCCGAAAAGTGCCACCTGACGTCTAAGAAACCATTATTATCATGACATTAA
CCTATAAAAATAGGCGTATCACGAGGCCCTTTCGTC
