>Addgene plasmid #121296 | pUC57-Kan_FR13_00028961 | addgene partial sequence | sequence record 238024 | M13-F20 5'-TGTAAAACGACGGCCAGT-3'
TTGGTCTCTAATGCAACCACCACCAGTTAGACCAGATGCTCCAATTCAACCAGAATTGGGTGGTAGATGT
TGTGCTAAAGAAGGTGTTGCTGATCCAACTTTGACTTGTCAAAAAATGGGTTTGAACTCTTTTTGTTGTA
CTGGTAGAAGATCTTTTATTTCTAGAGGTTGTGATGGTGGTACTGGTAATGAAGCTGTTGGTAGACATGT
TCAAGGTTTTCCACCACAAAATGGTGCTTGTGGTTTTACTGCTTTTATTGGTTGTGCTTGAGCTTAGAGA
CCAAGTTCCATCCCAATGGCGCGCCGAGCTTGGCTCGAGCATGGTCATAGCTGTTTCCTGTGTGAAATTG
TTATCCGCTCACAATTCCACACAACATACGAGCCGGAAGCATAAAGTGTAAAGCCTGGGGTGCCTAATGA
GTGAGCTAACTCACATTAATTGCGTTGCGCTCACTGCCCGCTTTCCAGTCGGGAAACCTGTCGTGCCAGC
TGCATTAATGAATCGGCCAACGCGCGGGGAGAGGCGGTTTGCGTATTGGGCGCTCTTCCGCTTCCTCGCT
CACTGACTCGCTGCGCTCGGTCGTTCGGCTGCGGCGAGCGGTATCAGCTCACTCAAAGGCGGTAATACGG
TTATCCACAGAATCAGGGGATAACGCAGGAAAGAACATGTGAGCAAAAGGCCAGCAAAAGGCCAGGAACC
GTAAAAAGGCCGCGTTGCTGGCGTTTTTCCATAGGCTCCGCCCCCCTGACGAGCATCACAAAAATCGACG
CTCAAGTCAGAGGTGGCGAAACCCGACAGGACTATAAAGATACC
